>Addgene plasmid #19143 | pCMV5 BRGI-Flag | addgene full sequence | sequence record 339920 | Addgene NGS Result
CGCTATTACGCCAGCTGGCGAAAGGGGGATGTGCTGCAAGGCGATTAAGTTGGGTAACGCCAGGGTTTTC
CCAGTCACGACGTTGTAAAACGACGGCCAGTGCCAAGCTGATCTATACATTGAATCAATATTGGCAATTA
GCCATATTAGTCATTGGTTATATAGCATAAATCAATATTGGCTATTGGCCATTGCATACGTTGTATCTAT
ATCATAATATGTACATTTATATTGGCTCATGTCCAATATGACCGCCATGTTGACATTGATTATTGACTAG
TTATTAATAGTAATCAATTACGGGGTCATTAGTTCATAGCCCATATATGGAGTTCCGCGTTACATAACTT
ACGGTAAATGGCCCGCCTGGCTGACCGCCCAACGACCCCCGCCCATTGACGTCAATAATGACGTATGTTC
CCATAGTAACGCCAATAGGGACTTTCCATTGACGTCAATGGGTGGAGTATTTACGGTAAACTGCCCACTT
GGCAGTACATCAAGTGTATCATATGCCAAGTCCGCCCCCTATTGACGTCAATGACGGTAAATGGCCCGCC
TGGCATTATGCCCAGTACATGACCTTACGGGACTTTCCTACTTGGCAGTACATCTACGTATTAGTCATCG
CTATTACCATGGTGATGCGGTTTTGGCAGTACACCAATGGGCGTGGATAGCGGTTTGACTCACGGGGATT
TCCAAGTCTCCACCCCATTGACGTCAATGGGAGTTTGTTTTGGCACCAAAATCAACGGGACTTTCCAAAA
TGTCGTAATAACCCCGCCCCGTTGACGCAAATGGGCGGTAGGCGTGTACGGTGGGAGGTCTATATAAGCA
GAGCTCGTTTAGTGAACCGTCAGAATTCAGATCTGGTACCACGCGTATCGATAAGCTTGCATGCCTGCAG
GTCGACGGTATCGATAAGCTTGATAACTGGTAAGTTTAGTCTTTTTGTCTTTTATTTCAGGTCCCGGATC
CGGTGGTGGTGCAAATCAAAGAACTGCTCCTCAGTGGATGTTGCCTTTACTTCTAGGCCTGTACGGAAGT
GTTACTTCTGCTCTAAAAGCTGCTCTAGCCCTCGACGGCGCCGGCGGCTCCTGCAGGAGGCCACTGTCTG
CAGCTCCCGTGAAGATGTCCACTCCAGACCCACCCCTGGGCGGAACTCCTCGGCCAGGTCCTTCCCCGGG
CCCTGGCCCTTCCCCTGGAGCCATGCTGGGCCCTAGCCCGGGTCCCTCGCCGGGCTCCGCCCACAGCATG
ATGGGGCCCAGCCCAGGGCCGCCCTCAGCAGGACACCCCATCCCCACCCAGGGGCCTGGAGGGTACCCTC
AGGACAACATGCACCAGATGCACAAGCCCATGGAGTCCATGCATGAGAAGGGCATGTCGGACGACCCGCG
CTACAACCAGATGAAAGGAATGGGGATGCGGTCAGGGGGCCATGCTGGGATGGGGCCCCCGCCCAGCCCC
ATGGACCAGCACTCCCAAGGTTACCCCTCGCCCCTGGGTGGCTCTGAGCATGCCTCTAGTCCAGTTCCAG
CCAGTGGCCCGTCTTCGGGGCCCCAGATGTCTTCCGGGCCAGGAGGTGCCCCGCTGGATGGTGCTGACCC
CCAGGCCTTGGGGCAGCAGAACCGGGGCCCAACCCCATTTAACCAGAACCAGCTGCACCAGCTCAGAGCT
CAGATCATGGCCTACAAGATGCTGGCCAGGGGGCAGCCCCTCCCCGACCACCTGCAGATGGCGGTGCAGG
GCAAGCGGCCGATGCCCGGGATGCAGCAGCAGATGCCAACGCTACCTCCACCCTCGGTGTCCGCAACAGG
ACCCGGCCCTGGCCCTGGCCCTGGCCCCGGCCCGGGTCCCGGCCCGGCACCTCCAAATTACAGCAGGCCT
CATGGTATGGGAGGGCCCAACATGCCTCCCCCAGGACCCTCGGGCGTGCCCCCCGGGATGCCAGGCCAGC
CTCCTGGAGGGCCTCCCAAGCCCTGGCCTGAAGGACCCATGGCGAATGCTGCTGCCCCCACGAGCACCCC
TCAGAAGCTGATTCCCCCGCAGCCAACGGGCCGCCCTTCCCCCGCGCCCCCTGCCGTCCCACCCGCCGCC
TCGCCCGTGATGCCACCGCAGACCCAGTCCCCCGGGCAGCCGGCCCAGCCCGCGCCCATGGTGCCACTGC
ACCAGAAGCAGAGCCGCATCACCCCCATCCAGAAGCCGCGGGGCCTCGACCCTGTGGAGATCCTGCAGGA
GCGCGAGTACAGGCTGCAGGCTCGCATCGCACACCGAATTCAGGAACTTGAAAACCTTCCCGGGTCCCTG
GCCGGGGATTTGCGAACCAAAGCGACCATTGAGCTCAAGGCCCTCAGGCTGCTGAACTTCCAGAGGCAGC
TGCGCCAGGAGGTGGTGGTGTGCATGCGGAGGGACACAGCGCTGGAGACAGCCCTCAATGCTAAGGCCTA
CAAGCGCAGCAAGCGCCAGTCCCTGCGCGAGGCCCGCATCACTGAGAAGCTGGAGAAGCAGCAGAAGATC
GAGCAGGAGCGCAAGCGCCGGCAGAAGCACCAGGAATACCTCAATAGCATTCTCCAGCATGCCAAGGATT
TCAAGGAATATCACAGATCCGTCACAGGCAAAATCCAGAAGCTGACCAAGGCAGTGGCCACGTACCATGC
CAACACGGAGCGGGAGCAGAAGAAAGAGAACGAGCGGATCGAGAAGGAGCGCATGCGGAGGCTCATGGCT
GAAGATGAGGAGGGGTACCGCAAGCTCATCGACCAGAAGAAGGACAAGCGCCTGGCCTACCTCTTGCAGC
AGACAGACGAGTACGTGGCTAACCTCACGGAGCTGGTGCGGCAGCACAAGGCTGCCCAGGTCGCCAAGGA
GAAAAAGAAGAAAAAGAAAAAGAAGAAGGCAGAAAATGCAGAAGGACAGACGCCTGCCATTGGGCCGGAT
GGCGAGCCTCTGGACGAGACCAGCCAGATGAGCGACCTCCCGGTGAAGGTGATCCACGTGGAGAGTGGGA
AGATCCTCACAGGCACAGATGCCCCCAAAGCCGGGCAGCTGGAGGCCTGGCTCGAGATGAACCCGGGGTA
TGAAGTAGCTCCGAGGTCTGATAGTGAAGAAAGTGGCTCAGAAGAAGAGGAAGAGGAGGAGGAGGAAGAG
CAGCCGCAGGCAGCACAGCCTCCCACCCTGCCCGTGGAGGAGAAGAAGAAGATTCCAGATCCAGACAGCG
ATGACGTCTCTGAGGTGGACGCGCGGCACATCATTGAGAATGCCAAGCAAGATGTCGATGATGAATATGG
CGTGTCCCAGGCCCTTGCACGTGGCCTGCAGTCCTACTATGCCGTGGCCCATGCTGTCACTGAGAGAGTG
GACAAGCAGTTAGCGCTTATGGTCAATGGTGTCCTCAAACAGTACCAGATCAAAGGTTTGGAGTGGCTGG
TGTCCCTGTACAACAACAACCTGAACGGCATCCTGGCCGACGAGATGGGCCTGGGGAAGACCATCCAGAC
CATCGCGCTCATCACGTACCTCATGGAGCACAAACGCATCAATGGGCCCTTCCTCATCATCGTGCCTCTC
TCAACGCTGTCCAACTGGGCGTACGAGTTTGACAAGTGGGCCCCCTCCGTGGTGAAGGTGTCTTACAAGG
GATCCCCAGCAGCAAGACGGGCCTTTGTCCCCCAGCTCCGGAGTGGGAAGTTCAACGTCTTGCTGACGAC
GTACGAGTACATCATCAAAGACAAGCACATCCTCGCCAAGATCCGTTGGAAGTACATGATTGTGGACGAA
GGTCACCGCATGAAGAACCACCACTGCAAGCTGACGCAGGTGCTCAACACGCACTATGTGGCACCCCGCC
GCCTGCTGCTGACGGGCACACCGCTGCAGAACAAGCTTCCCGAGCTCTGGGCGCTGCTCAACTTCCTGCT
GCCCACCATCTTCAAGAGCTGCAGCACCTTCGAGCAGTGGTTTAACGCACCCTTTGCCATGACCGGGGAA
AAGGTGGACCTGAATGAGGAGGAAACCATTCTCATCATCCGGCGTCTCCACAAAGTGCTGCGGCCCTTCT
TGCTCCGACGACTCAAGAAGGAAGTCGAGGCCCAGTTGCCCGAAAAGGTGGAGTACGTCATCAAGTGCGA
CATGTCTGCGCTGCAGCGAGTGCTCTACCGCCACATGCAGGCCAAGGGCGTGCTGCTGACTGATGGCTCC
GAGAAGGACAAGAAGGGCAAAGGCGGCACCAAGACCCTGATGAACACCATCATGCAGCTGCGGAAGATCT
GCAACCACCCCTACATGTTCCAGCACATCGAGGAGTCCTTTTCCGAGCACTTGGGGTTCACTGGCGGCAT
TGTCCAAGGGCTGGACCTGTACCGAGCCTCGGGTAAATTTGAGCTTCTTGATAGAATTCTTCCCAAACTC
CGAGCAACCAACCACAAAGTGCTGCTGTTCTGCCAAATGACCTCCCTCATGACCATCATGGAAGATTACT
TTGCGTATCGCGGCTTTAAATACCTCAGGCTTGATGGAACCACGAAGGCGGAGGACCGGGGCATGCTGCT
GAAAACCTTCAACGAGCCCGGCTCTGAGTACTTCATCTTCCTGCTCAGCACCCGGGCTGGGGGGCTCGGC
CTGAACCTCCAGTCGGCAGACACTGTGATCATTTTTGACAGCGACTGGAATCCTCACCAGGACCTGCAAG
CGCAGGACCGAGCCCACCGCATCGGGCAGCAGAACGAGGTGCGTGTGCTCCGCCTCTGCACCGTCAACAG
CGTGGAGGAGAAGATCCTAGCTGCAGCCAAGTACAAGCTCAACGTGGACCAGAAGGTGATCCAGGCCGGC
ATGTTCGACCAGAAGTCCTCCAGCCATGAGCGGCGCGCCTTCCTGCAGGCCATCCTGGAGCACGAGGAGC
AGGATGAGGAGGAAGACGAGGTGCCCGACGACGAGACCGTCAACCAGATGATCGCCCGGCACGAGGAGGA
GTTTGATCTGTTCATGCGCATGGACCTGGACCGCAGGCGCGAGGAGGCCCGCAACCCCAAGCGGAAGCCG
CGCCTCATGGAGGAGGACGAGCTCCCCTCGTGGATCATCAAGGACGACGCGGAGGTGGAGCGGCTGACCT
GTGAGGAGGAGGAGGAGAAGATGTTCGGCCGTGGCTCCCGCCACCGCAAGGAGGTGGACTACAGCGACTC
ACTGACGGAGAAGCAGTGGCTCAAGGCCATCGAGGAGGGCACGCTGGAGGAGATCGAAGAGGAGGTCCGG
CAGAAGAAATCATCACGGAAGCGCAAGCGAGACAGCGACGCCGGCTCCTCCACCCCGACCACCAGCACCC
GCAGCCGCGACAAGGACGACGAGAGCAAGAAGCAGAAGAAGCGCGGGCGGCCGCCTGCCGAGAAACTCTC
CCCTAACCCACCCAACCTCACCAAGAAGATGAAGAAGATTGTGGATGCCGTGATCAAGTACAAGGACAGC
AGCAGTGGACGTCAGCTCAGCGAGGTCTTCATCCAGCTGCCCTCGCGAAAGGAGCTGCCCGAGTACTACG
AGCTCATCCGCAAGCCCGTGGACTTCAAGAAGATAAAGGAGCGCATTCGCAACCACAAGTACCGCAGCCT
CAACGACCTAGAGAAGGACGTCATGCTCCTGTGCCAGAACGCACAGACCTTCAACCTGGAGGGCTCCCTG
ATCTATGAAGACTCCATCGTCTTGCAGTCGGTCTTCACCAGCGTGCGGCAGAAAATCGAGAAGGAGGATG
ACAGTGAAGGCGAGGAGAGTGAGGAGGAGGAAGAGGGCGAGGAGGAAGGCTCCGAATCCGAATCTCGGTC
CGTCAAAGTGAAGATCAAGCTTGGCCGGAAGGAGAAGGCACAGGACCGGCTGAAGGGCGGCCGGCGGCGG
CCGAGCCGAGGGTCCCGAGCCAAGCCGGTCGTGAGTGACGATGACAGTGAGGAGGAACAAGAGGAGGACC
GCTCAGGAAGTGGCAGCGAAGAAGACGACTACAAGGACGACGATGACAAATGATAAGTCGACTCTAGAGG
ATCCCGGGTGGCATCCCTGTGACCCCTCCCCAGTGCCTCTCCTGGCCCTGGAAGTTGCCACTCCAGTGCC
CACCAGCCTTGTCCTAATAAAATTAAGTTGCATCATTTTGTCTGACTAGGTGTCCTTCTATAATATTATG
GGGTGGAGGGGGGTGGTATGGAGCAAGGGGCAAGTTGGGAAGACAACCTGTAGGGCCTGCGGGGTCTATT
GGGAACCAAGCTGGAGTGCAGTGGCACAATCTTGGCTCACTGCAATCTCCGCCTCCTGGGTTCAAGCGAT
TCTCCTGCCTCAGCCTCCCGAGTTGTTGGGATTCCAGGCATGCATGACCAGGCTCAGCTAATTTTTGTTT
TTTTGGTAGAGACGGGGTTTCACCATATTGGCCAGGCTGGTCTCCAACTCCTAATCTCAGGTGATCTACC
CACCTTGGCCTCCCAAATTGCTGGGATTACAGGCGTGAACCACTGCTCCCTTCCCTGTCCTTCTGATTTT
AAAATAACTATACCAGCAGGAGGACGTCCAGACACAGCATAGGCTACCTGGCCATGCCCAACCGGTGGGA
CATTTGAGTTGCTTGCTTGGCACTGTCCTCTCATGCGTTGGGTCCACTCAGTAGATGCCTGTTGAATTGG
GTACGCGGCCAGCTTGGCTGTGGAATGTGTGTCAGTTAGGGTGTGGAAAGTCCCCAGGCTCCCCAGCAGG
CAGAAGTATGCAAAGCATGCATCTCAATTAGTCAGCAACCAGGTGTGGAAAGTCCCCAGGCTCCCCAGCA
GGCAGAAGTATGCAAAGCATGCATCTCAATTAGTCAGCAACCATAGTCCCGCCCCTAACTCCGCCCAGTT
CCGCCCATTCTCCGCCCCATGGCTGACTAATTTTTTTTATTTATGCAGAGGCCGAGGCCGCCTCGGCCTC
TGAGCTATTCCAGAAGTAGTGAGGAGGCTTTTTTGGAGGCCTAGGCTTTTGCAAAAAGCTCCTCGAGGAA
CTGAAAAACCAGAAAGTTAATTCCCTATAGTGAGTCGTATTAAATTCGTAATCATGTCATAGCTGTTTCC
TGTGTGAAATTGTTATCCGCTCACAATTCCACACAACATACGAGCCGGAAGCATAAAGTGTAAAGCCTGG
GGTGCCTAATGAGTGAGCTAACTCACATTAATTGCGTTGCGCTCACTGCCCGCTTTCCAGTCGGGAAACC
TGTCGTGCCAGCTGCATTAATGAATCGGCCAACGCGCGGGGAGAGGCGGTTTGCGTATTGGGCGCTCTTC
CGCTTCCTCGCTCACTGACTCGCTGCGCTCGGTCGTTCGGCTGCGGCGAGCGGTATCAGCTCACTCAAAG
GCGGTAATACGGTTATCCACAGAATCAGGGGATAACGCAGGAAAGAACATGTGAGCAAAAGGCCAGCAAA
AGGCCAGGAACCGTAAAAAGGCCGCGTTGCTGGCGTTTTTCCATAGGCTCCGCCCCCCTGACGAGCATCA
CAAAAATCGACGCTCAAGTCAGAGGTGGCGAAACCCGACAGGACTATAAAGATACCAGGCGTTTCCCCCT
GGAAGCTCCCTCGTGCGCTCTCCTGTTCCGACCCTGCCGCTTACCGGATACCTGTCCGCCTTTCTCCCTT
CGGGAAGCGTGGCGCTTTCTCATAGCTCACGCTGTAGGTATCTCAGTTCGGTGTAGGTCGTTCGCTCCAA
GCTGGGCTGTGTGCACGAACCCCCCGTTCAGCCCGACCGCTGCGCCTTATCCGGTAACTATCGTCTTGAG
TCCAACCCGGTAAGACACGACTTATCGCCACTGGCAGCAGCCACTGGTAACAGGATTAGCAGAGCGAGGT
ATGTAGGCGGTGCTACAGAGTTCTTGAAGTGGTGGCCTAACTACGGCTACACTAGAAGAACAGTATTTGG
TATCTGCGCTCTGCTGAAGCCAGTTACCTTCGGAAAAAGAGTTGGTAGCTCTTGATCCGGCAAACAAACC
ACCGCTGGTAGCGGTGGTTTTTTTGTTTGCAAGCAGCAGATTACGCGCAGAAAAAAAGGATCTCAAGAAG
ATCCTTTGATCTTTTCTACGGGGTCTGACGCTCAGTGGAACGAAAACTCACGTTAAGGGATTTTGGTCAT
GAGATTATCAAAAAGGATCTTCACCTAGATCCTTTTAAATTAAAAATGAAGTTTTAAATCAATCTAAAGT
ATATATGAGTAAACTTGGTCTGACAGTTACCAATGCTTAATCAGTGAGGCACCTATCTCAGCGATCTGTC
TATTTCGTTCATCCATAGTTGCCTGACTCCCCGTCGTGTAGATAACTACGATACGGGAGGGCTTACCATC
TGGCCCCAGTGCTGCAATGATACCGCGAGACCCACGCTCACCGGCTCCAGATTTATCAGCAATAAACCAG
CCAGCCGGAAGGGCCGAGCGCAGAAGTGGTCCTGCAACTTTATCCGCCTCCATCCAGTCTATTAATTGTT
GCCGGGAAGCTAGAGTAAGTAGTTCGCCAGTTAATAGTTTGCGCAACGTTGTTGCCATTGCTACAGGCAT
CGTGGTGTCACGCTCGTCGTTTGGTATGGCTTCATTCAGCTCCGGTTCCCAACGATCAAGGCGAGTTACA
TGATCCCCCATGTTGTGCAAAAAAGCGGTTAGCTCCTTCGGTCCTCCGATCGTTGTCAGAAGTAAGTTGG
CCGCAGTGTTATCACTCATGGTTATGGCAGCACTGCATAATTCTCTTACTGTCATGCCATCCGTAAGATG
CTTTTCTGTGACTGGTGAGTACTCAACCAAGTCATTCTGAGAATAGTATATGCGGCGACCGAGTTGCTCT
TGCCCGGCGTCAATACGGGATAATACCGCGCCACATAGCAGAACTTTAAAAGTGCTCATCATTGGAAAAC
GTTCTTCGGGGCGAAAACTCTCAAGGATCTTACCGCTGTTGAGATCCAGTTCGATGTAACCCACTCGTGC
ACCCAACTGATCTTCAGCATCTTTTACTTTCACCAGCGTTTCTGGGTGAGCAAAAACAGGAAGGCAAAAT
GCCGCAAAAAAGGGAATAAGGGCGACACGGAAATGTTGAATACTCATACTCTTCCTTTTTCAATATTATT
GAAGCATTTATCAGGGTTATTGTCTCATGAGCGGATACATATTTGAATGTATTTAGAAAAATAAACAAAT
AGGGGTTCCGCGCACATTTCCCCGAAAAGTGCCACCTG
[124 nt withheld, positions 9209-9332]
C
[91 nt withheld, positions 9334-9424]
A
[49 nt withheld, positions 9426-9474]
CCTTTGACGTTGGAGTCCACGTTCTTT
[37 nt withheld, positions 9502-9538]
ACCCTATCTCGGTCTATTCTTTTGATTTATAAGGGATTTTGCCGATTTCGGCCTATTGGTTAAAAAATGA
GCTGATTTAACAAAAATTTAACGCGAATTTTAACAAAATATTAACGCTTACAATTTCCATTCGCCATTCA
GGCTGCGCAACTGTTGGGAAGGGCGATCGGTGCGGGCCTCTT
Features (pLannotate 1.2.2; 21 found; start..end, strand, type, name):
    262..641     +  enhancer       CMV enhancer: human cytomegalovirus immediate early enhancer
    643..842     +  promoter       CMV promoter: human cytomegalovirus (CMV) immediate early promoter
    893..916     -  misc_feature   MCS (fragment): pUC18/19 multiple cloning site
    940..1036    +  intron         SV40 intron: modified SV40 intron with splice donor and acceptor sites
   1135..5919    +  CDS            Smarca4: SMCA4_MOUSE - Also known as Baf190a, Brg1, Snf2b, Snf2l4. Experimental evidence at protein level: Swiss-Prot protein existence level 1. Involved in transcriptional activation and repression of select genes by chromatin remodeling (alteration of DNA-nucleosome topology). Component of SWI/SNF chromatin remodeling complexes that carry out key enzymatic activities, changing chromatin structure by altering DNA-histone contacts within a nucleosome in an ATP-dependent manner. Component of the CREST-BRG1 complex, a multiprotein complex that regulates promoter activation by orchestrating the calcium- d
   5980..5999    +  CDS            FLAG (fragment): FLAG® epitope tag, followed by an enterokinase cleavage site
   6007..6025    -  misc_feature   MCS (fragment): pUC18/19 multiple cloning site
   6026..6648    +  polyA_signal   hGH poly(A) signal: human growth hormone polyadenylation signal
   6690..6761    +  promoter       SV40 promoter (fragment): SV40 enhancer and early promoter
   6762..6833    +  promoter       SV40 promoter (fragment): SV40 enhancer and early promoter
   6837..6971    +  rep_origin     SV40 ori: SV40 origin of replication
   7024..7042    -  promoter       T7 promoter: promoter for bacteriophage T7 RNA polymerase
   7080..7096    -  protein_bind   lac operator: The lac repressor binds to the lac operator to inhibit transcription in E. coli. This inhibition can be relieved by adding lactose or isopropyl-β-D-thiogalactopyranoside (IPTG). lac repressor encoded by lacI
   7104..7134    -  promoter       lac promoter: promoter for the E. coli lac operon
   7149..7170    -  protein_bind   CAP binding site: CAP binding activates transcription in the presence of cAMP. E. coli catabolite activator protein
   7183..7275    -  CDS            lacI (fragment): lac repressor; lacI; The lac repressor binds to the lac operator to inhibit transcription in E. coli. This inhibition can be relieved by adding lactose or isopropyl-β-D-thiogalactopyranoside (IPTG).
   7458..8046    -  rep_origin     ori: high-copy-number ColE1/pMB1/pBR322/pUC origin of replication
   8217..9077    -  CDS            AmpR: β-lactamase; bla; confers resistance to ampicillin, carbenicillin, and related antibiotics
   9078..9182    -  promoter       AmpR promoter: bla
   9209..9637    +  rep_origin     f1 ori (sequence partly withheld): f1 bacteriophage origin of replication; arrow indicates direction of (+) strand synthesis
   9668..102     -  CDS            lacZα (fragment) (across the origin): LacZα fragment of β-galactosidase; lacZ fragment
