[The description below was written by a language model from this plasmid's Addgene catalogue record and pLannotate feature annotations shown in this document.]
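Description:
pCMV5 BRGI-Flag is a mammalian expression plasmid built on the pCMV5 backbone that drives expression of human BRG1 (SMARCA4), the ATPase subunit of SWI/SNF chromatin remodeling complexes, carrying a C-terminal Flag epitope tag. The cDNA, which the depositor notes was taken from a baculovirus transfer plasmid, was inserted as a SalI fragment with both sites preserved. It contains an S746L substitution that is reported to have no functional consequence. The automated annotation labels the open reading frame by its closest match, the mouse Smarca4 protein, but the catalogue entry gives the species as human. The sequenced record is 9,720 nt, somewhat shorter than the sum of the stated backbone and insert sizes, which appear to be approximate.

Transcription is controlled by the human cytomegalovirus immediate early enhancer and promoter, followed by a modified SV40 intron upstream of the coding region, which can improve processing and expression of the transcript. The Flag sequence is annotated only as a fragment a short distance downstream of the BRG1 match, and the human growth hormone polyadenylation signal terminates the unit. An SV40 enhancer/early promoter fragment and SV40 origin lie downstream, allowing episomal replication in cells that express large T antigen. No mammalian selection marker is annotated, so the plasmid is suited to transient transfection.

In E. coli it is maintained at high copy through a ColE1/pUC-type origin and selected with ampicillin via β-lactamase. An f1 origin and remnants of lac regulatory and lacZα sequences are also present from the backbone. The associated publication concerns the role of BRG1 in the TGF-β transcriptional program, consistent with use for overexpression, reconstitution and Flag-based detection or immunoprecipitation of BRG1.
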