Addgene plasmid #19143: pCMV5 BRGI-Flag
Depositing lab: Joan Massague. Depositing organization: Memorial Sloan-Kettering Cancer Center. Publication: Genome-wide impact of the BRG1 SWI/SNF chromatin remodeler on the transforming growth factor beta transcriptional program. Xi Q, He W, Zhang XH, Le HV, Massague J. J Biol Chem. 2008 Jan 11. 283(2):1146-55. 10.1074/jbc.M707479200 PubMed 18003620.
Backbone
  Vector backbone: pCMV5
  Backbone size w/o insert (bp): 4657
  Vector type: Mammalian Expression
Growth in bacteria
  Bacterial resistance: Ampicillin, 100 μg/mL
  Growth temperature: 37°C
  Growth strain: DH5alpha
  Copy number: High Copy
Gene/Insert
  Gene/Insert name: SWI/SNF related, matrix associated, actin dependent regulator of chromatin, subfamily a, member 4
  Species: H. sapiens (human)
  Insert size (bp): 5700
  Entrez Gene: SMARCA4 (a.k.a. BAF190, BAF190A, BRG1, CSS4, MRD16, OTSC12, RTPS2, SNF2, SNF2-beta, SNF2L4, SNF2LB, SWI2, hSNF2b)
  Tag / fusion protein: Flag (C terminal on insert)
  Cloning method: Restriction Enzyme; 5′ cloning site SalI (not destroyed); 3′ cloning site SalI (not destroyed)
  Sequencing primers: 5′ CMV Forward
Resource information
  A portion of this plasmid was derived from a plasmid made by: Hong-van Le
Terms and licenses: Academic/Nonprofit Terms; Industry Terms: Not Available to Industry
Depositor comments: human BRG1 cDNA from pFASTBAC-BRG1 (Kingston's lab). Please note this contains an S746L mutation, which has no functional consequence.
How to cite: pCMV5 BRGI-Flag was a gift from Joan Massague (Addgene plasmid # 19143 ; http://n2t.net/addgene:19143 ; RRID:Addgene_19143)
