>Addgene plasmid #19143 | pCMV5 BRGI-Flag | addgene partial sequence | sequence record 102863 | CMV-F 5'-CGCAAATGGGCGGTAGGCGTG-3'
CGTTTAGTGAACCGTCAGAATTCAGATCTGGTACCACGCGTATCGATAAGCTTGCATGCCTGCAGGTCGA
CGGTATCGATAAGCTTGATAACTGGTAAGTTTAGTCTTTTTGTCTTTTATTTCAGGTCCCGGATCCGGTG
GTGGTGCAAATCAAAGAACTGCTCCTCAGTGGATGTTGCCTTTACTTCTAGGCCTGTACGGAAGTGTTAC
TTCTGCTCTAAAAGCTGCTCTAGCCCTCGACGGCGCCGGCGGCTCCTGCAGGAGGCCACTGTCTGCAGCT
CCCGTGAAGATGTCCACTCCAGACCCACCCCTGGGCGGAACTCCTCGGCCAGGTCCTTCCCCGGGCCCTG
GCCCTTCCCCTGGAGCCATGCTGGGCCCTAGCCCGGGTCCCTCGCCGGGCTCCGCCCACAGCATGATGGG
GCCCAGCCCAGGGCCGCCCTCAGCAGGACACCCCATCCCCACCCAGGGGCCTGGAGGGTACCCTCAGGAC
AACATGCACCAGATGCACAAGCCCATGGAGTCCATGCATGAGAAGGGCATGTCGGACGACCCGCGCTACA
ACCAGATGAAAGGAATGGGGATGCGGTCAGGGGGCCATGCTGGGATGGGGCCCCCGCCCAGCCCCATGGA
CCAGCACTCCCAAGGTTACCCCTCGCCCCTGGGTGGCTCTGAGCATGCCTCTAGTCCAGTTCCAGCCAGT
GGCCCGTCTTCGGGGCCCCAGATGTCTTCCGGGCCAGGA
