>Addgene plasmid #19143 | pCMV5 BRGI-Flag | addgene partial sequence | sequence record 102864 | hGH-PA-R 5'-CCAGCTTGGTTCCCAATAGA-3'
ACTTGCCCCTTGCTCCATACCACCCCCCTCCACCCCATAATATTATAGAAGGACACCTAGTCAGACAAAA
TGATGCAACTTAATTTTATTAGGACAAGGCTGGTGGGCACTGGAGTGGCAACTTCCAGGGCCAGGAGAGG
CACTGGGGAGGGGTCACAGGGATGCCACCCGGGATCCTCTAGAGTCGACTTATCATTTGTCATCGTCGTC
CTTGTAGTCGTCTTCTTCGCTGCCACTTCCTGAGCGGTCCTCCTCTTGTTCCTCCTCACTGTCATCGTCA
CTCACGACCGGCTTGGCTCGGGACCCTCGGCTCGGCCGCCGCCGGCCGCCCTTCAGCCGGTCCTGTGCCT
TCTCCTTCCGGCCAAGCTTGATCTTCACTTTGACGGACCGAGATTCGGATTCGGAGCCTTCCTCCTCGCC
CTCTTCCTCCTCCTCACTCTCCTCGCCTTCACTGTCATCCTCCTTCTCGATTTTCTGCCGCACGCTGGTG
AAGACCGACTGCAAGACGATGGAGTCTTCATAGATCAGGGAGCCCTCCAGGTTGAAGGTCTGTGCGTTCT
GGCACAGGAGCATGACGTCCTTCTCTAGGTCGTTGAGGCTGCGGTACTTGTGGTTGCGAATGCGCTCCTT
TATCTTCTTGAAGTCCACGGGCTTGCGGATGAGCTCGTAGTACTCGGGCAGCTCCTTTCGCGAGGGCAGC
TGGATGAAGACCTCGCTGAGCTGACGTCCACTGCTGCTGTCCTTGTACTTGATCACGGCATCCACAATCT
TCTTCATCTTCTTGGTGAGGTTGGGTGGGTTAGGGGAGAGTTTCTCGGCAGGCGGCCGCCCGCGCTTCTT
CTGCTTCTTGCTCTCGTCGTCCTTGTCGCGGCTGCGGGTGCTGGTGGTC
