>Addgene plasmid #19143 | pCMV5 BRGI-Flag | addgene partial sequence | sequence record 106352 | hBRG1-F 5'-GAGAATGCCAAGCAAGATGTC-3'
CAGTCCTACTATGCCGTGGCCCATGCTGTCACTGAGAGAGTGGACAAGCAGTTAGCGCTTATGGTCAATG
GTGTCCTCAAACAGTACCAGATCAAAGGTTTGGAGTGGCTGGTGTCCCTGTACAACAACAACCTGAACGG
CATCCTGGCCGACGAGATGGGCCTGGGGAAGACCATCCAGACCATCGCGCTCATCACGTACCTCATGGAG
CACAAACGCATCAATGGGCCCTTCCTCATCATCGTGCCTCTCTCAACGCTGTCCAACTGGGCGTACGAGT
TTGACAAGTGGGCCCCCTCCGTGGTGAAGGTGTCTTACAAGGGATCCCCAGCAGCAAGACGGGCCTTTGT
CCCCCAGCTCCGGAGTGGGAAGTTCAACGTCTTGCTGACGACGTACGAGTACATCATCAAAGACAAGCAC
ATCCTCGCCAAGATCCGTTGGAAGTACATGATTGTGGACGAAGGTCACCGCATGAAGAACCACCACTGCA
AGCTGACGCAGGTGCTCAACACGCACTATGTGGCACCCCGCCGCCTGCTGCTGACGGGCACACCGCTGCA
GAACAAGCTTCCCGAGCTCTGGGCGCTGCTCAACTTCCTGCTGCCCACCATCTTCAAGAGCTGCAGCACC
TTCGAGCAGTGGTTTAACGCACCCTTTGCCATGACCGGGGAAAAGGTGGACCTGAATGAGGAGGAAACCA
TTCTCATCATCCGGCGTCTCCACAAAGTGCTGCGGCCCTTCTTGCTCCGACGACTCAAGAAGGAAGTCGA
GGCCCAGTTGCCCGAAAAGGTGGAGTACGTCATCAAGTGCGACATGTCTGCGCTGCAGCGAGTGCTCTAC
CGCCACATGCAGGCCAAGGGCGTGCTGCTGACTGATGGCT
